Addgene plasmid #183373: pMSCV-IRES-GFP-cheetah-Caspase-1/4b
Purpose: Stable expression of mammalian inflammatory caspase gene in mammalian cells by retroviral transduction
Depositing lab: Jonathan Kagan. Depositing organization: Boston Children's Hospital. Publication: Evolution-inspired redesign of the LPS receptor caspase-4 into an interleukin-1beta converting enzyme. Devant P, Cao A, Kagan JC. Sci Immunol. 2021 Aug 10;6(62). doi: 10.1126/sciimmunol.abh3567. PubMed 34734155.
Backbone
  Vector backbone: pMSCV-IRES-EGFP
  Backbone size w/o insert (bp): 6400
  Vector type: Retroviral
Growth in bacteria
  Bacterial resistance: Ampicillin, 100 μg/mL
  Growth temperature: 37°C
  Growth strain: NEB Stable
  Copy number: High Copy
Gene/Insert
  Gene/Insert name: Caspase-1/4b
  Species: acinonyx jubatus
  Insert size (bp): 1500
  Promoter: MESV
  Tag / fusion protein: Myc (N terminal on insert)
  Cloning method: Restriction Enzyme; 5′ cloning site NotI (not destroyed); 3′ cloning site SalI (not destroyed)
  Sequencing primers: 5′ MSCV-fwd; 3′ MSCV-rev
Terms and licenses: Academic/Nonprofit Terms; Industry Terms: Not Available to Industry
How to cite: pMSCV-IRES-GFP-cheetah-Caspase-1/4b was a gift from Jonathan Kagan (Addgene plasmid # 183373 ; http://n2t.net/addgene:183373 ; RRID:Addgene_183373)
