[The description below was written by a language model from this plasmid's Addgene catalogue record and pLannotate feature annotations shown in this document.]
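Description:
pMSCV-IRES-GFP-cheetah-Caspase-1/4b is a gammaretroviral transfer plasmid built on the pMSCV-IRES-EGFP backbone, intended for stable expression of an inflammatory caspase in mammalian cells by retroviral transduction. In bacteria it is maintained through a high-copy ColE1/pUC-type origin and selected with ampicillin via the β-lactamase gene. The backbone also carries several non-functional remnants of earlier cloning vectors (fragments of lacI, lacZα, rop, bom and a tetracycline resistance gene).

The viral cassette is flanked by 5' and 3' long terminal repeats from murine embryonic stem cell virus. The 5' LTR is followed by the MESV Ψ packaging signal and a truncated gag segment lacking its start codon, which together promote encapsidation of the genomic RNA when the plasmid is introduced into a packaging cell line that supplies the viral proteins in trans. The 5' LTR also serves as the promoter for the payload. The insert, cloned between NotI and SalI, is Caspase-1/4b from the cheetah (Acinonyx jubatus), about 1.5 kb, with an N-terminal Myc tag recorded in the catalogue though not separately annotated. The automated annotation labels the coding region by homology as a human CARD17-like segment followed by a bovine CASP13-like segment. These are best read as similarity hits to the CARD prodomain and the protease domain of the cheetah protein rather than as separate genes.

Downstream, an EMCV IRES drives translation of EGFP from the same transcript, so transduced cells can be identified or sorted by fluorescence. The associated work concerns the evolution of the LPS receptor caspase-4 and interleukin-1β processing, consistent with use in comparing inflammatory caspases across mammalian species.
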