Features (pLannotate 1.2.2; 21 found; start..end, strand, type, name):
    245..571     +  CDS            CARD17: CAR17_HUMAN - Also known as INCA. Experimental evidence at protein level: Swiss-Prot protein existence level 1. Regulator of procaspase-1/CASP1 activation implicated in the regulation of the proteolytic maturation of pro-IL-1beta/IL1B and its release during inflammation. Inhibits the release of IL1B in response to LPS in monocytes. However, unlike CASP1, do not induce NF-kappa-B activation. From Homo sapiens (Human).
    575..1729    +  CDS            CASP13: CASPD_BOVIN - Experimental evidence at protein level: Swiss-Prot protein existence level 1. Involved in the activation cascade of caspases responsible for apoptosis execution. Might function by either activating some proteins required for cell death or inactivating proteins necessary for cell survival. From Bos taurus (Bovine).
   1733..1766    -  misc_feature   MCS (fragment): pBluescript multiple cloning site
   1868..2330    +  misc_feature   IRES: internal ribosome entry site (IRES) of the encephalomyocarditis virus (EMCV)
   2344..3063    +  CDS            EGFP: the original enhanced GFP (Yang et al., 1996) mammalian codon-optimized
   3125..3639    +  LTR            3' LTR: 3' long terminal repeat from murine embryonic stem cell virus
   3801..3817    -  protein_bind   lac operator: The lac repressor binds to the lac operator to inhibit transcription in E. coli. This inhibition can be relieved by adding lactose or isopropyl-β-D-thiogalactopyranoside (IPTG). lac repressor encoded by lacI
   3825..3855    -  promoter       lac promoter: promoter for the E. coli lac operon
   3870..3891    -  protein_bind   CAP binding site: CAP binding activates transcription in the presence of cAMP. E. coli catabolite activator protein
   3904..3996    -  CDS            lacI (fragment): lac repressor; lacI; The lac repressor binds to the lac operator to inhibit transcription in E. coli. This inhibition can be relieved by adding lactose or isopropyl-β-D-thiogalactopyranoside (IPTG).
   4179..4767    -  rep_origin     ori: high-copy-number ColE1/pMB1/pBR322/pUC origin of replication
   4938..5798    -  CDS            AmpR: β-lactamase; bla; confers resistance to ampicillin, carbenicillin, and related antibiotics
   5799..5903    -  promoter       AmpR promoter: bla
   5998..6033    +  CDS            rop (fragment): Rop protein, which maintains plasmids at low copy number; rop
   6135..6234    +  misc_feature   bom (fragment): basis of mobility region from pBR322
   6240..6389    -  CDS            lacZα (fragment): LacZα fragment of β-galactosidase; lacZ fragment
   6389..6590    -  CDS            TcR (fragment): tetracycline efflux protein; tet; confers resistance to tetracycline
   6591..6689    +  CDS            env (fragment): murine leukemia virus gPr80 envelope polyprotein precursor; env; proteolytically cleaved into gp70SU and p15TM subunits
   6731..7247    +  LTR            5' LTR: 5' long terminal repeat from murine embryonic stem cell virus
   7311..7652    +  misc_feature   MESV Ψ: packaging signal of murine embryonic stem cell virus
   7719..173     +  CDS            gag (truncated) (across the origin): truncated Moloney murine leukemia virus (MMLV) gag gene lacking the start codon
>Addgene plasmid #183373 | pMSCV-IRES-GFP-cheetah-Caspase-1/4b | addgene full sequence | sequence record 361117 | Addgene NGS Result
TCGTGACCTGGGAAGCCTTGGCTTTTGACCCCCCTCCCTGGGTCAAGCCCTTTGTACACCCTAAGCCTCC
GCCTCCTCTTCCTCCATCCGCCCCGTCTCTCCCCCTTGAACCTCCTCGTTCGACCCCGCCTCGATCCTCC
CTTTATCCAGCCCTCACTCCTTCTCTAGGCGCCGGAATTAGATCTCTCGAGATCGATGCGGCCGCGCCAC
CATGGAACAAAAACTCATCTCAGAAGAGGATCTGATGGCCGACAAGGATCTGAAGGGCAAGAGGAAGCAG
TTCATCAACTCAGTCGGCATGGGGACGGTCAACGGCTTGCTGGATGAACTCTTTGAGAAAAATGTGCTGA
ACCAGGAGGAGATGGAGAGAGTAAAATGTGAAAACGCTACCGTTATGGATAAGGCCCGAGCTCTGATCGA
CAGCGTCCTGCGAAAAGGGCCACGGGCGTGCCAGATCTTTATCTGTCACATCTGTGAGGAAGACACCCAC
CTTGCGGAGACGCTGGGGCTGTCCTCAAGCCCACAATCTGGAAATTCTCAGAACACCACGGACTCTGAAG
TAGCGTTTCCTCCTCTTCCAGAGGACAAACACGACCAAAACCCATTTAAGATTTTGGAATCTGTGGGCAA
AGTGCTCCTTACTGGCGTTTTGCAAGACTTGGTGGAGAAAGATGTCCTGAAATTGGAGGAAGCAGAAAAG
AAAAAATTTCATGATGCCAAACCTGGAGACAAGCCCCGGGTCTTTCTGAACTCAGTGCGTCAGAAACCCA
AGGAGGCAGGTCAAGCCATTGTCCAAACTTTCCTTAATACGGACAAGCATTCTACCAGTTTAGAAGCTAG
CGTGAATAACATGCCTGGGCCGGCTGAGCCAGAAGAATCTGTAGATGCTCTCAAGCTTTGTCCTCGTGAA
AACTTCGTGAAACTGTGTAAACAGAGGGCTGAAGAGATCTACCCAATAAAGGAGAGAAAGGATCGTACTC
GTCTGGCTCTCATCATCTGCAATACGACGTTCGATCATCTTTCTCTCAGGAAGGGGGCTGACCTCGATGT
TGCAGGGATGAGGAGGCTGCTTACAGACCTTGGCTACAGTGTGCACATAAAAGAGGAACTCACTGCTAAG
GACATGGAATCAGAGCTGAGGGCATTTGCTGCCCGTCCAGAGCACAAGTCCTCGGACAGCACATTCCTGG
TGTTCATGTCTCATGGCATCCTGAGTGGAATCTGTGGGACGAAGTACAGCGCTGAAGGAGACCCAGATGT
ATTGGCTTATGACACCATCTTCCAGATTTTCAACAACCGCAACTGCCTTAGTCTAAAGGACAAGCCCAAG
GTCATCATCGTCCAGGCCTGCAGAGGTGAAAATTTGGGGGAACTGTTGATCAGTGACTCTCCAGCGGCCC
CAATGGACAGCACTTCACAGATGGGTAGCAGCCTTTCACAGGTGGGTGACAACCTAGAGGACGACGCCAT
TTACAAGGTCCACGTGGAGAAGGACTTCATCGCTTTCTGCTCCTCGACCCCACATCATGTGTCTTGGAGA
GACGTGAACAAGGGATCTCTCTTCATTACACAACTCATCACGTGCTTCCAAAAGTATTCGTGGTGCTCTC
ATCTGGAGGAAGTATTTCGGAAGGTACAACAGTCATTTGAAAAACCAAATGTTAGAGCCCAGATGCCCAC
CATTGAACGACTATCCATGACAAGATACTTCTATCTCTTCCCTGGCAATTGAGTCGACGGTATCGATAAG
CTTGATATCGAATTCCGCCCCCCCCCCTAACGTTACTGGCCGAAGCCGCTTGGAATAAGGCCGGTGTGCG
TTTGTCTATATGTTATTTTCCACCATATTGCCGTCTTTTGGCAATGTGAGGGCCCGGAAACCTGGCCCTG
TCTTCTTGACGAGCATTCCTAGGGGTCTTTCCCCTCTCGCCAAAGGAATGCAAGGTCTGTTGAATGTCGT
GAAGGAAGCAGTTCCTCTGGAAGCTTCTTGAAGACAAACAACGTCTGTAGCGACCCTTTGCAGGCAGCGG
AACCCCCCACCTGGCGACAGGTGCCTCTGCGGCCAAAAGCCACGTGTATAAGATACACCTGCAAAGGCGG
CACAACCCCAGTGCCACGTTGTGAGTTGGATAGTTGTGGAAAGAGTCAAATGGCTCTCCTCAAGCGTATT
CAACAAGGGGCTGAAGGATGCCCAGAAGGTACCCCATTGTATGGGATCTGATCTGGGGCCTCGGTGCACA
TGCTTTACATGTGTTTAGTCGAGGTTAAAAAAACGTCTAGGCCCCCCGAACCACGGGGACGTGGTTTTCC
TTTGAAAAACACGATGATAATATGGCCACAACCATGGTGAGCAAGGGCGAGGAGCTGTTCACCGGGGTGG
TGCCCATCCTGGTCGAGCTGGACGGCGACGTAAACGGCCACAAGTTCAGCGTGTCTGGCGAGGGCGAGGG
CGATGCCACCTACGGCAAGCTGACCCTGAAGTTCATCTGCACCACCGGCAAGCTGCCCGTGCCCTGGCCC
ACCCTCGTGACCACCCTGACCTACGGCGTGCAGTGCTTCAGCCGCTACCCCGACCACATGAAGCAGCACG
ACTTCTTCAAGTCCGCCATGCCCGAAGGCTACGTCCAGGAGCGCACCATCTTCTTCAAGGACGACGGCAA
CTACAAGACCCGCGCCGAGGTGAAGTTCGAGGGCGACACCCTGGTGAACCGCATCGAGCTGAAGGGCATC
GACTTCAAGGAGGACGGCAACATCCTGGGGCACAAGCTGGAGTACAACTACAACAGCCACAACGTCTATA
TCATGGCCGACAAGCAGAAGAACGGCATCAAGGCGAACTTCAAGATCCGCCACAACATCGAGGACGGCAG
CGTGCAGCTCGCCGACCACTACCAGCAGAACACCCCCATCGGCGACGGCCCCGTGCTGCTGCCCGACAAC
CACTACCTGAGCACCCAGTCCGCCCTGAGCAAAGACCCCAACGAGAAGCGCGATCACATGGTCCTGCTGG
AGTTCGTGACCGCCGCCGGGATCACTCTCGGCATGGACGAGCTGTACAAGTAATGAATTAATTAAGAATT
CGATAAAATAAAAGATTTTATTTAGTCTCCAGAAAAAGGGGGGAATGAAAGACCCCACCTGTAGGTTTGG
CAAGCTAGCTTAAGTAACGCCATTTTGCAAGGCATGGAAAATACATAACTGAGAATAGAGAAGTTCAGAT
CAAGGTTAGGAACAGAGAGACAGCAGAATATGGGCCAAACAGGATATCTGTGGTAAGCAGTTCCTGCCCC
GGCTCAGGGCCAAGAACAGATGGTCCCCAGATGCGGTCCCGCCCTCAGCAGTTTCTAGAGAACCATCAGA
TGTTTCCAGGGTGCCCCAAGGACCTGAAATGACCCTGTGCCTTATTTGAACTAACCAATCAGTTCGCTTC
TCGCTTCTGTTCGCGCGCTTCTGCTCCCCGAGCTCAATAAAAGAGCCCACAACCCCTCACTCGGCGCGCC
AGTCCTCCGATAGACTGCGTCGCCCGGGTACCCGTGTATCCAATAAACCCTCTTGCAGTTGCATCCGACT
TGTGGTCTCGCTGTTCCTTGGGAGGGTCTCCTCTGAGTGATTGACTACCCGTCAGCGGGGGTCTTTCATG
GGTAACAGTTTCTTGAAGTTGGAGAACAACATTCTGAGGGTAGGAGTCGAATATTAAGTAATCCTGACTC
AATTAGCCACTGTTTTGAATCCACATACTCCAATACTCCTGAAATAGTTCATTATGGACAGCGCAGAAAG
AGCTGGGGAGAATTGTGAAATTGTTATCCGCTCACAATTCCACACAACATACGAGCCGGAAGCATAAAGT
GTAAAGCCTGGGGTGCCTAATGAGTGAGCTAACTCACATTAATTGCGTTGCGCTCACTGCCCGCTTTCCA
GTCGGGAAACCTGTCGTGCCAGCTGCATTAATGAATCGGCCAACGCGCGGGGAGAGGCGGTTTGCGTATT
GGGCGCTCTTCCGCTTCCTCGCTCACTGACTCGCTGCGCTCGGTCGTTCGGCTGCGGCGAGCGGTATCAG
CTCACTCAAAGGCGGTAATACGGTTATCCACAGAATCAGGGGATAACGCAGGAAAGAACATGTGAGCAAA
AGGCCAGCAAAAGGCCAGGAACCGTAAAAAGGCCGCGTTGCTGGCGTTTTTCCATAGGCTCCGCCCCCCT
GACGAGCATCACAAAAATCGACGCTCAAGTCAGAGGTGGCGAAACCCGACAGGACTATAAAGATACCAGG
CGTTTCCCCCTGGAAGCTCCCTCGTGCGCTCTCCTGTTCCGACCCTGCCGCTTACCGGATACCTGTCCGC
CTTTCTCCCTTCGGGAAGCGTGGCGCTTTCTCATAGCTCACGCTGTAGGTATCTCAGTTCGGTGTAGGTC
GTTCGCTCCAAGCTGGGCTGTGTGCACGAACCCCCCGTTCAGCCCGACCGCTGCGCCTTATCCGGTAACT
ATCGTCTTGAGTCCAACCCGGTAAGACACGACTTATCGCCACTGGCAGCAGCCACTGGTAACAGGATTAG
CAGAGCGAGGTATGTAGGCGGTGCTACAGAGTTCTTGAAGTGGTGGCCTAACTACGGCTACACTAGAAGA
ACAGTATTTGGTATCTGCGCTCTGCTGAAGCCAGTTACCTTCGGAAAAAGAGTTGGTAGCTCTTGATCCG
GCAAACAAACCACCGCTGGTAGCGGTGGTTTTTTTGTTTGCAAGCAGCAGATTACGCGCAGAAAAAAAGG
ATCTCAAGAAGATCCTTTGATCTTTTCTACGGGGTCTGACGCTCAGTGGAACGAAAACTCACGTTAAGGG
ATTTTGGTCATGAGATTATCAAAAAGGATCTTCACCTAGATCCTTTTAAATTAAAAATGAAGTTTTAAAT
CAATCTAAAGTATATATGAGTAAACTTGGTCTGACAGTTACCAATGCTTAATCAGTGAGGCACCTATCTC
AGCGATCTGTCTATTTCGTTCATCCATAGTTGCCTGACTCCCCGTCGTGTAGATAACTACGATACGGGAG
GGCTTACCATCTGGCCCCAGTGCTGCAATGATACCGCGAGACCCACGCTCACCGGCTCCAGATTTATCAG
CAATAAACCAGCCAGCCGGAAGGGCCGAGCGCAGAAGTGGTCCTGCAACTTTATCCGCCTCCATCCAGTC
TATTAATTGTTGCCGGGAAGCTAGAGTAAGTAGTTCGCCAGTTAATAGTTTGCGCAACGTTGTTGCCATT
GCTACAGGCATCGTGGTGTCACGCTCGTCGTTTGGTATGGCTTCATTCAGCTCCGGTTCCCAACGATCAA
GGCGAGTTACATGATCCCCCATGTTGTGCAAAAAAGCGGTTAGCTCCTTCGGTCCTCCGATCGTTGTCAG
AAGTAAGTTGGCCGCAGTGTTATCACTCATGGTTATGGCAGCACTGCATAATTCTCTTACTGTCATGCCA
TCCGTAAGATGCTTTTCTGTGACTGGTGAGTACTCAACCAAGTCATTCTGAGAATAGTGTATGCGGCGAC
CGAGTTGCTCTTGCCCGGCGTCAATACGGGATAATACCGCGCCACATAGCAGAACTTTAAAAGTGCTCAT
CATTGGAAAACGTTCTTCGGGGCGAAAACTCTCAAGGATCTTACCGCTGTTGAGATCCAGTTCGATGTAA
CCCACTCGTGCACCCAACTGATCTTCAGCATCTTTTACTTTCACCAGCGTTTCTGGGTGAGCAAAAACAG
GAAGGCAAAATGCCGCAAAAAAGGGAATAAGGGCGACACGGAAATGTTGAATACTCATACTCTTCCTTTT
TCAATATTATTGAAGCATTTATCAGGGTTATTGTCTCATGAGCGGATACATATTTGAATGTATTTAGAAA
AATAAACAAATAGGGGTTCCGCGCACATTTCCCCGAAAAGTGCCACCTGACGTCTAAGAAACCATTATTA
TCATGACATTAACCTATAAAAATAGGCGTATCACGAGGCCCTTTCGTCTCGCGCGTTTCGGTGATGACGG
TGAAAACCTCTGACACATGCAGCTCCCGGAGACGGTCACAGCTTGTCTGTAAGCGGATGCCGGGAGCAGA
CAAGCCCGTCAGGGCGCGTCAGCGGGTGTTGGCGGGTGTCGGGGCTGGCTTAACTATGCGGCATCAGAGC
AGATTGTACTGAGAGTGCACCATATGCGGTGTGAAATACCGCACAGATGCGTAAGGAGAAAATACCGCAT
CAGGCGCCATTCGCCATTCAGGCTGCGCAACTGTTGGGAAGGGCGATCGGTGCGGGCCTCTTCGCTATTA
CGCCAGCTGGCGAAAGGGGGATGTGCTGCAAGGCGATTAAGTTGGGTAACGCCAGGGTTTTCCCAGTCAC
GACGTTGTAAAACGACGGCGCAAGGAATGGTGCATGCAAGGAGATGGCGCCCAACAGTCCCCCGGCCACG
GGGCCTGCCACCATACCCACGCCGAAACAAGCGCTCATGAGCCCGAAGTGGCGAGCCCGATCTTCCCCAT
CGGTGATGTCGGCGATATAGGCGCCAGCAACCGCACCTGTGGCGCCGGTGATGCCGGCCACGATGCGTCC
GGCGTAGAGGCGATTAGTCCAATTTGTTAAAGACAGGATATCAGTGGTCCAGGCTCTAGTTTTGACTCAA
CAATATCACCAGCTGAAGCCTATAGAGTACGAGCCATAGATAAAATAAAAGATTTTATTTAGTCTCCAGA
AAAAGGGGGGAATGAAAGACCCCACCTGTAGGTTTGGCAAGCTAGCTTAAGTAACGCCATTTTGCAAGGC
ATGGAAAATACATAACTGAGAATAGAGAAGTTCAGATCAAGGTTAGGAACAGAGAGACAGCAGAATATGG
GCCAAACAGGATATCTGTGGTAAGCAGTTCCTGCCCCGGCTCAGGGCCAAGAACAGATGGTCCCCAGATG
CGGTCCCGCCCTCAGCAGTTTCTAGAGAACCATCAGATGTTTCCAGGGTGCCCCAAGGACCTGAAATGAC
CCTGTGCCTTATTTGAACTAACCAATCAGTTCGCTTCTCGCTTCTGTTCGCGCGCTTCTGCTCCCCGAGC
TCAATAAAAGAGCCCACAACCCCTCACTCGGCGCGCCAGTCCTCCGATAGACTGCGTCGCCCGGGTACCC
GTATTCCCAATAAAGCCTCTTGCTGTTTGCATCCGAATCGTGGACTCGCTGATCCTTGGGAGGGTCTCCT
CAGATTGATTGACTGCCCACCTCGGGGGTCTTTCATTTGGAGGTTCCACCGAGATTTGGAGACCCCTGCC
CAGGGACCACCGACCCCCCCGCCGGGAGGTAAGCTGGCCAGCGGTCGTTTCGTGTCTGTCTCTGTCTTTG
TGCGTGTTTGTGCCGGCATCTAATGTTTGCGCCTGCGTCTGTACTAGTTAGCTAACTAGCTCTGTATCTG
GCGGACCCGTGGTGGAACTGACGAGTTCTGAACACCCGGCCGCAACCCTGGGAGACGTCCCAGGGACTTT
GGGGGCCGTTTTTGTGGCCCGACCTGAGGAAGGGAGTCGATGTGGAATCCGACCCCGTCAGGATATGTGG
TTCTGGTAGGAGACGAGAACCTAAAACAGTTCCCGCCTCCGTCTGAATTTTTGCTTTCGGTTTGGAACCG
AAGCCGCGCGTCTTGTCTGCTGCAGCGCTGCAGCATCGTTCTGTGTTGTCTCTGTCTGACTGTGTTTCTG
TATTTGTCTGAAAATTAGGGCCAGACTGTTACCACTCCCTTAAGTTTGACCTTAGGTCACTGGAAAGATG
TCGAGCGGATCGCTCACAACCAGTCGGTAGATGTCAAGAAGAGACGTTGGGTTACCTTCTGCTCTGCAGA
ATGGCCAACCTTTAACGTCGGATGGCCGCGAGACGGCACCTTTAACCGAGACCTCATCACCCAGGTTAAG
ATCAAGGTCTTTTCACCTGGCCCGCATGGACACCCAGACCAGGTCCCCTACA
